Addgene plasmid #63092: Frt-hspB1
Purpose: Expression of HSP1 (small HSP) in mammalian cells
Depositing lab: Harm Kampinga. Depositing organization: University Medical Center Groningen. Publication: HSPB7 is the most potent polyQ aggregation suppressor within the HSPB family of molecular chaperones. Vos MJ, Zijlstra MP, Kanon B, van Waarde-Verhagen MA, Brunt ER, Oosterveld-Hut HM, Carra S, Sibon OC, Kampinga HH. Hum Mol Genet. 2010 Dec 1;19(23):4677-93. doi: 10.1093/hmg/ddq398. Epub 2010 Sep 15. PubMed 20843828.
Backbone
  Vector backbone: pCMV
  Modifications to backbone: FRT is N-term on HygroB
  Vector type: Mammalian Expression
Growth in bacteria
  Bacterial resistance: Ampicillin, 100 μg/mL
  Growth temperature: 37°C
  Growth strain: DH5alpha
  Copy number: Unknown
Gene/Insert
  Gene/Insert name: hspb1
  Species: H. sapiens (human)
  Entrez Gene: HSPB1 (a.k.a. CMT2F, HEL-S-102, HMN2B, HMND3, HS.76067, HSP27, HSP28, Hsp25, SRP27)
  Promoter: CMV
  Cloning method: Unknown
  Sequencing primers: 5′ CMV-F; 3′ BGH-rev
Terms and licenses: Academic/Nonprofit Terms; Industry Terms: Not Available to Industry
How to cite: Frt-hspB1 was a gift from Harm Kampinga (Addgene plasmid # 63092 ; http://n2t.net/addgene:63092 ; RRID:Addgene_63092)
