[The description below was written by a language model from this plasmid's Addgene catalogue record, the feature table of its GenBank file and pLannotate feature annotations shown in this document.]
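Description:
Frt-hspB1 is a mammalian expression plasmid of about 5.7 kb carrying the human small heat shock protein HSPB1 (also known as HSP27). The catalogue lists the backbone as pCMV. It is propagated in E. coli through a high-copy ColE1/pUC-type origin and selected with ampicillin via the bla gene. Remnants of an f1 origin, the lac promoter/operator region and a bleomycin-resistance gene are also annotated, and these appear to be leftovers of the parental vector rather than functional parts.

The HSPB1 coding sequence lies downstream of the human CMV immediate-early enhancer and promoter and is followed by the bovine growth hormone polyadenylation signal. No epitope tag or reporter is annotated, so the protein appears to be expressed untagged. Two tet operator sites sit directly after the CMV promoter. In cells that express the Tet repressor, this arrangement keeps transcription off until tetracycline or doxycycline is added, while in cells lacking the repressor the promoter is constitutively active. The catalogue fields do not mention this regulation, so it is inferred from the feature table.

A second cassette consists of an FRT site placed immediately upstream of the hygromycin resistance gene, followed by the SV40 poly(A) signal, with only a short SV40 promoter fragment annotated nearby. This layout is typical of FLP-mediated integration vectors. FLP recombinase inserts the plasmid at a genomic FRT site in a suitable host line, where an upstream promoter activates hygromycin resistance and allows selection of single-copy, isogenic stable lines. The stated purpose is HSPB1 expression in mammalian cells, and the associated study compared how well HSPB family chaperones suppress polyglutamine aggregation.
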