LOCUS       Exported 5729 bp ds-DNA circular SYN 12-MAY-2021
DEFINITION  Expression of HSP1 (small HSP) in mammalian cells.
ACCESSION   .
VERSION     .
KEYWORDS    Frt-hspB1
SOURCE      synthetic DNA construct
  ORGANISM  synthetic DNA construct
REFERENCE   1 (bases 1 to 5729)
  AUTHORS   Vos MJ, Zijlstra MP, Kanon B, van Waarde-Verhagen MA, Brunt ER,
            Oosterveld-Hut HM, Carra S, Sibon OC, Kampinga HH
  TITLE     HSPB7 is the most potent polyQ aggregation suppressor within the
            HSPB family of molecular chaperones.
  JOURNAL   Hum Mol Genet. 2010 Dec 1;19(23):4677-93. doi: 10.1093/hmg/ddq398.
            Epub 2010 Sep 15.
  PUBMED    20843828
REFERENCE   2 (bases 1 to 5729)
  AUTHORS   .
  TITLE     Direct Submission
  JOURNAL   Exported May 12, 2021 from SnapGene Server 1.1.58
            http://www.snapgene.com
FEATURES             Location/Qualifiers
     source          1..5729
                     /organism="synthetic DNA construct"
                     /mol_type="other DNA"
     primer_bind     complement(674..691)
                     /label=BGH-rev
                     /note="Bovine growth hormone terminator, reverse primer.
                     Also called BGH reverse"
     polyA_signal    680..904
                     /label=bGH poly(A) signal
                     /note="bovine growth hormone polyadenylation signal"
     primer_bind     complement(1037..1056)
                     /label=F1ori-R
                     /note="F1 origin, reverse primer"
     protein_bind    1188..1235
                     /label=FRT
                     /bound_moiety="FLP recombinase from the Saccharomyces
                     cerevisiae 2u plasmid"
                     /note="FLP-mediated recombination occurs in the 8-bp core
                     sequence TCTAGAAA (Turan and Bode, 2011)."
     CDS             1243..2265
                     /codon_start=1
                     /gene="aph(4)-Ia"
                     /product="aminoglycoside phosphotransferase from E. coli"
                     /label=HygR
                     /note="confers resistance to hygromycin"
                     /translation="KKPELTATSVEKFLIEKFDSVSDLMQLSEGEESRAFSFDVGGRGY
                     VLRVNSCADGFYKDRYVYRHFASAALPIPEVLDIGEFSESLTYCISRRAQGVTLQDLPE
                     TELPAVLQPVAEAMDAIAAADLSQTSGFGPFGPQGIGQYTTWRDFICAIADPHVYHWQT
                     VMDDTVSASVAQALDELMLWAEDCPEVRHLVHADFGSNNVLTDNGRITAVIDWSEAMFG
                     DSQYEVANIFFWRPWLACMEQQTRYFERRHPELAGSPRLRAYMLRIGLDQLYQSLVDGN
                     FDDAAWAQGRCDAIVRSGAGTVGRTQIARRSAAVWTDGCVEVLADSGNRRPSTRPRAKE
                     "
     polyA_signal    2395..2516
                     /label=SV40 poly(A) signal
                     /note="SV40 polyadenylation signal"
     primer_bind     complement(2432..2451)
                     /label=SV40pA-R
                     /note="SV40 polyA, reverse primer"
     primer_bind     2486..2505
                     /label=EBV-rev
                     /note="SV40 polyA terminator, reverse primer"
     primer_bind     complement(2565..2581)
                     /label=M13 rev
                     /note="common sequencing primer, one of multiple similar
                     variants"
     primer_bind     complement(2565..2581)
                     /label=M13 Reverse
                     /note="In lacZ gene. Also called M13-rev"
     primer_bind     complement(2578..2600)
                     /label=M13/pUC Reverse
                     /note="In lacZ gene"
     protein_bind    2589..2605
                     /label=lac operator
                     /bound_moiety="lac repressor encoded by lacI"
                     /note="The lac repressor binds to the lac operator to
                     inhibit transcription in E. coli. This inhibition can be
                     relieved by adding lactose or
                     isopropyl-beta-D-thiogalactopyranoside (IPTG)."
     promoter        complement(2613..2643)
                     /label=lac promoter
                     /note="promoter for the E. coli lac operon"
     protein_bind    2658..2679
                     /label=CAP binding site
                     /bound_moiety="E. coli catabolite activator protein"
                     /note="CAP binding activates transcription in the presence
                     of cAMP."
     primer_bind     complement(2796..2813)
                     /label=L4440
                     /note="L4440 vector, forward primer"
     rep_origin      complement(2967..3555)
                     /direction=LEFT
                     /label=ori
                     /note="high-copy-number ColE1/pMB1/pBR322/pUC origin of
                     replication"
     primer_bind     complement(3047..3066)
                     /label=pBR322ori-F
                     /note="pBR322 origin, forward primer"
     CDS             complement(3726..4586)
                     /codon_start=1
                     /gene="bla"
                     /product="beta-lactamase"
                     /label=AmpR
                     /note="confers resistance to ampicillin, carbenicillin, and
                     related antibiotics"
                     /translation="MSIQHFRVALIPFFAAFCLPVFAHPETLVKVKDAEDQLGARVGYI
                     ELDLNSGKILESFRPEERFPMMSTFKVLLCGAVLSRIDAGQEQLGRRIHYSQNDLVEYS
                     PVTEKHLTDGMTVRELCSAAITMSDNTAANLLLTTIGGPKELTAFLHNMGDHVTRLDRW
                     EPELNEAIPNDERDTTMPVAMATTLRKLLTGELLTLASRQQLIDWMEADKVAGPLLRSA
                     LPAGWFIADKSGAGERGSRGIIAALGPDGKPSRIVVIYTTGSQATMDERNRQIAEIGAS
                     LIKHW"
     primer_bind     4349..4368
                     /label=Amp-R
                     /note="Ampicillin resistance gene, reverse primer"
     promoter        complement(4587..4691)
                     /gene="bla"
                     /label=AmpR promoter
     primer_bind     complement(4766..4785)
                     /label=pRS-marker
                     /note="pRS vectors, use to sequence yeast selectable
                     marker"
     enhancer        4957..5336
                     /label=CMV enhancer
                     /note="human cytomegalovirus immediate early enhancer"
     promoter        5337..5540
                     /label=CMV promoter
                     /note="human cytomegalovirus (CMV) immediate early
                     promoter"
     primer_bind     5491..5511
                     /label=CMV-F
                     /note="Human CMV immediate early promoter, forward primer"
     protein_bind    5542..5560
                     /gene="tetO"
                     /label=tet operator
                     /bound_moiety="tetracycline repressor TetR"
                     /note="bacterial operator O2 for the tetR and tetA genes"
     protein_bind    5563..5581
                     /gene="tetO"
                     /label=tet operator
                     /bound_moiety="tetracycline repressor TetR"
                     /note="bacterial operator O2 for the tetR and tetA genes"
     primer_bind     5591..5615
                     /label=LNCX
                     /note="Human CMV promoter, forward primer"
ORIGIN
        1 tcgagagcat gaccgagcgc cgcgtcccct tctcgctcct gcggggcccc agctgggacc
       61 ccttccgcga ctggtacccg catagccgcc tcttcgacca ggccttcggg ctgccccggc
      121 tgccggagga gtggtcgcag tggttaggcg gcagcagctg gccaggctac gtgcgccccc
      181 tgccccccgc cgccatcgag agccccgcag tggccgcgcc cgcctacagc cgcgcgctca
      241 gccggcaact cagcagcnnn nnnnnnnnnn nnnnnnnnnn nnnnnnnnnn nnnnnnnnnn
      301 nnnnnnnnnn nnnnnnnnnn nnnnnnnnnn nnnnnnnnnn nnnnnnnnnn nnnnnnnnnn
      361 nnnnnnnnnn nnnnnnnnnn nnnnnnnnnn nnnnnnnnnn nnnnnnnnnn nnnnnnnnnn
      421 nnnnnnnnnn nnnnnnnnnn nnnnnnnnnn nnnnnnnnnn nnnnnnnnnn nnnnnnnnnn
      481 nnnnnnnnnn nnnnnnnnnn nnnnnnnnnn nnnnnnnnnn nctagccacg cagtccaacg
      541 agatcaccat cccagtcacc ttcgagtcgc gggcccagct tgggggccca gaagctgcaa
      601 aatccgatga gactgccgcc aagtaaacgc gccaaaatcg agtctagagg gcccgtttaa
      661 acccgctgat cagcctcgac tgtgccttct agttgccagc catctgttgt ttgcccctcc
      721 cccgtgcctt ccttgaccct ggaaggtgcc actcccactg tcctttccta ataaaatgag
      781 gaaattgcat cgcattgtct gagtaggtgt cattctattc tggggggtgg ggtggggcag
      841 gacagcaagg gggaggattg ggaagacaat agcaggcatg ctggggatgc ggtgggctct
      901 atggcttctg aggcggaaag aaccagctgg ggctctaggg ggtatccccn nnnnnnnnnn
      961 nnnnnnnnnn nnnnnnnnnn nnnnnnnnnn nnnnnnnnnn nnnnnnnnnn nnnnnnnnnn
     1021 nnnnnnnnnn nnnnnnnnnn nnnnnnnnnn nnnnnnnnnn nnnnnnnnnn nnncnnnnnn
     1081 nnnnnnnnnn nnnnnnnnnn nnnnnnnnnn nnnnnnnnnn nnnnnnnnnn nnnnnnnnnn
     1141 nnnnnnnnnn nnnnnnnnnn nnnnnagggt gatggttcac gtacctagaa gttcctattc
     1201 cgaagttcct attctctaga aagtatagga acttccttgg ccaaaaagcc tgaactcacc
     1261 gcgacgtctg tcgagaagtt tctgatcgaa aagttcgaca gcgtctccga cctgatgcag
     1321 ctctcggagg gcgaagaatc tcgtgctttc agcttcgatg taggagggcg tggatatgtc
     1381 ctgcgggtaa atagctgcgc cgatggtttc tacaaagatc gttatgttta tcggcacttt
     1441 gcatcggccg cgctcccgat tccggaagtg cttgacattg gggaattcag cgagagcctg
     1501 acctattgca tctcccgccg tgcacagggt gtcacgttgc aagacctgcc tgaaaccgaa
     1561 ctgcccgctg ttctgcagcc ggtcgcggag gccatggatg cgatcgctgc ggccgatctt
     1621 agccagacga gcgggttcgg cccattcgga ccgcaaggaa tcggtcaata cactacatgg
     1681 cgtgatttca tatgcgcgat tgctgatccc catgtgtatc actggcaaac tgtgatggac
     1741 gacaccgtca gtgcgtccgt cgcgcaggct ctcgatgagc tgatgctttg ggccgaggac
     1801 tgccccgaag tccggcacct cgtgcacgcg gatttcggct ccaacaatgt cctgacggac
     1861 aatggccgca taacagcggt cattgactgg agcgaggcga tgttcgggga ttcccaatac
     1921 gaggtcgcca acatcttctt ctggaggccg tggttggctt gtatggagca gcagacgcgc
     1981 tacttcgagc ggaggcatcc ggagcttgca ggatcgccgc ggctccgggc gtatatgctc
     2041 cgcattggtc ttgaccaact ctatcagagc ttggttgacg gcaatttcga tgatgcagct
     2101 tgggcgcagg gtcgatgcga cgcaatcgtc cgatccggag ccgggactgt cgggcgtaca
     2161 caaatcgccc gcagaagcgc ggccgtctgg accgatggct gtgtagaagt actcgccgat
     2221 agtggaaacc gacgccccag cactcgtccg agggcaaagg aatagcacgt actacgagat
     2281 ttcgattcca ccgccgcctt ctatgaaagg ttgggcttcg gaatcgtttt ccgggacgcc
     2341 ggctggatga tcctccagcg cggggatctc atgctggagt tcttcgccca ccccaacttg
     2401 tttattgcag cttataatgg ttacaaataa agcaatagca tcacaaattt cacaaataaa
     2461 gcattttttt cactgcattc tagttgtggt ttgtccaaac tcatcaatgt atcttatcat
     2521 gtctgtatac cgtcgacctc tagctagagc ttggcgtaat catggtcata gctgtttcct
     2581 gtgtgaaatt gttatccgct cacaattcca cacaacatac gagccggaag cataaagtgt
     2641 aaagcctggg gtgcctaatg agtgagctaa ctcacattaa ttgcgttgcg ctcactgccc
     2701 gctttccagt cgggaaacct gtcgtgccag ctgcattaat gaatcggcca acgcgcgggg
     2761 agaggcggtt tgcgtattgg gcgctcttcc gcttcctcgc tcactgactc gctgcgctcg
     2821 gtcgttcggc tgcggcgagc ggtatcagct cactcaaagg cggtaatacg gttatccaca
     2881 gaatcagggg ataacgcagg aaagaacatg tgagcaaaag gccagcaaaa ggccaggaac
     2941 cgtaaaaagg ccgcgttgct ggcgtttttc cataggctcc gcccccctga cgagcatcac
     3001 aaaaatcgac gctcaagtca gaggtggcga aacccgacag gactataaag ataccaggcg
     3061 tttccccctg gaagctccct cgtgcgctct cctgttccga ccctgccgct taccggatac
     3121 ctgtccgcct ttctcccttc gggaagcgtg gcgctttctc atagctcacg ctgtaggtat
     3181 ctcagttcgg tgtaggtcgt tcgctccaag ctgggctgtg tgcacgaacc ccccgttcag
     3241 cccgaccgct gcgccttatc cggtaactat cgtcttgagt ccaacccggt aagacacgac
     3301 ttatcgccac tggcagcagc cactggtaac aggattagca gagcgaggta tgtaggcggt
     3361 gctacagagt tcttgaagtg gtggcctaac tacggctaca ctagaagaac agtatttggt
     3421 atctgcgctc tgctgaagcc agttaccttc ggaaaaagag ttggtagctc ttgatccggc
     3481 aaacaaacca ccgctggtag cggtggtttt tttgtttgca agcagcagat tacgcgcaga
     3541 aaaaaaggat ctcaagaaga tcctttgatc ttttctacgg ggtctgacgc tcagtggaac
     3601 gaaaactcac gttaagggat tttggtcatg agattatcaa aaaggatctt cacctagatc
     3661 cttttaaatt aaaaatgaag ttttaaatca atctaaagta tatatgagta aacttggtct
     3721 gacagttacc aatgcttaat cagtgaggca cctatctcag cgatctgtct atttcgttca
     3781 tccatagttg cctgactccc cgtcgtgtag ataactacga tacgggaggg cttaccatct
     3841 ggccccagtg ctgcaatgat accgcgagac ccacgctcac cggctccaga tttatcagca
     3901 ataaaccagc cagccggaag ggccgagcgc agaagtggtc ctgcaacttt atccgcctcc
     3961 atccagtcta ttaattgttg ccgggaagct agagtaagta gttcgccagt taatagtttg
     4021 cgcaacgttg ttgccattgc tacaggcatc gtggtgtcac gctcgtcgtt tggtatggct
     4081 tcattcagct ccggttccca acgatcaagg cgagttacat gatcccccat gttgtgcaaa
     4141 aaagcggtta gctccttcgg tcctccgatc gttgtcagaa gtaagttggc cgcagtgtta
     4201 tcactcatgg ttatggcagc actgcataat tctcttactg tcatgccatc cgtaagatgc
     4261 ttttctgtga ctggtgagta ctcaaccaag tcattctgag aatagtgtat gcggcgaccg
     4321 agttgctctt gcccggcgtc aatacgggat aataccgcgc cacatagcag aactttaaaa
     4381 gtgctcatca ttggaaaacg ttcttcgggg cgaaaactct caaggatctt accgctgttg
     4441 agatccagtt cgatgtaacc cactcgtgca cccaactgat cttcagcatc ttttactttc
     4501 accagcgttt ctgggtgagc aaaaacagga aggcaaaatg ccgcaaaaaa gggaataagg
     4561 gcgacacgga aatgttgaat actcatactc ttcctttttc aatattattg aagcatttat
     4621 cagggttatt gtctcatgag cggatacata tttgaatgta tttagaaaaa taaacaaata
     4681 ggggttccgc gcacatttcc ccgaaaagtg ccacctgacg tcgacggatc gggagatctc
     4741 ccgatcccct atggtgcact ctcagtacaa tctgctctga tgccgcatag ttaagccagt
     4801 atctgctccc tgcttgtgtg ttggaggtcg ctgagtagtg cgcgagcaaa atttaagcta
     4861 caacaaggca aggcttgacc gacaattgca tgaagaatct gcttagggtt aggcgttttg
     4921 cgctgcttcg cgatgtacgg gccagatata cgcgttgaca ttgattattg actagttatt
     4981 aatagtaatc aattacgggg tcattagttc atagcccata tatggagttc cgcgttacat
     5041 aacttacggt aaatggcccg cctggctgac cgcccaacga cccccgccca ttgacgtcaa
     5101 taatgacgta tgttcccata gtaacgccaa tagggacttt ccattgacgt caatgggtgg
     5161 agtatttacg gtaaactgcc cacttggcag tacatcaagt gtatcatatg ccaagtacgc
     5221 cccctattga cgtcaatgac ggtaaatggc ccgcctggca ttatgcccag tacatgacct
     5281 tatgggactt tcctacttgg cagtacatct acgtattagt catcgctatt accatggtga
     5341 tgcggttttg gcagtacatc aatgggcgtg gatagcggtt tgactcacgg ggatttccaa
     5401 gtctccaccc cattgacgtc aatgggagtt tgttttggca ccaaaatcaa cgggactttc
     5461 caaaatgtcg taacaactcc gccccattga cgcaaatggg cggtaggcgt gtacggtggg
     5521 aggtctatat aagcagagct ctccctatca gtgatagaga tctccctatc agtgatagag
     5581 atcgtcgacg agctcgttta gtgaaccgtc agatcgcctg gagacgccat ccacgctgtt
     5641 ttgacctcca tagaagacac cgggaccgat ccagcctccg gactctagcg tttaaactta
     5701 agcttggtac cgagctcgga tccaaaacc
//
