Features (pLannotate 1.2.2; 21 found; start..end, strand, type, name):
     10..624     +  CDS            HSPB1 (sequence partly withheld): HSPB1_HUMAN - Also known as HSP27, HSP28. Experimental evidence at protein level: Swiss-Prot protein existence level 1. Small heat shock protein which functions as a molecular chaperone probably maintaining denatured proteins in a folding- competent state (PubMed:10383393, PubMed:20178975). Plays a role in stress resistance and actin organization (PubMed:19166925). Through its molecular chaperone activity may regulate numerous biological processes including the phosphorylation and the axonal transport of neurofilament proteins (PubMed:23728742). From Homo sapiens (Human).
    681..905     +  polyA_signal   bGH poly(A) signal: bovine growth hormone polyadenylation signal
    909..930     +  promoter       SV40 promoter (fragment): SV40 enhancer and early promoter
    951..1184    +  rep_origin     f1 ori (fragment) (sequence partly withheld): f1 bacteriophage origin of replication; arrow indicates direction of (+) strand synthesis
   1189..1236    +  protein_bind   FRT: FLP-mediated recombination occurs in the 8-bp core sequence TCTAGAAA (Turan and Bode, 2011). FLP recombinase from the Saccharomyces cerevisiae 2μ plasmid
   1244..2266    +  CDS            HygR: aminoglycoside phosphotransferase from E. coli; aph(4)-Ia; confers resistance to hygromycin
   2276..2401    +  CDS            ble (fragment): BLE_KLEPN - Experimental evidence at protein level: Swiss-Prot protein existence level 1. Binding protein with a strong affinity to the bleomycin family of antibiotics. Binds to CL990; an antimitotic-antibiotic compound. From Klebsiella pneumoniae.
   2396..2517    +  polyA_signal   SV40 poly(A) signal: SV40 polyadenylation signal
   2590..2606    -  protein_bind   lac operator: The lac repressor binds to the lac operator to inhibit transcription in E. coli. This inhibition can be relieved by adding lactose or isopropyl-β-D-thiogalactopyranoside (IPTG). lac repressor encoded by lacI
   2614..2644    -  promoter       lac promoter: promoter for the E. coli lac operon
   2659..2680    -  protein_bind   CAP binding site: CAP binding activates transcription in the presence of cAMP. E. coli catabolite activator protein
   2693..2785    -  CDS            lacI (fragment): lac repressor; lacI; The lac repressor binds to the lac operator to inhibit transcription in E. coli. This inhibition can be relieved by adding lactose or isopropyl-β-D-thiogalactopyranoside (IPTG).
   2968..3556    -  rep_origin     ori: high-copy-number ColE1/pMB1/pBR322/pUC origin of replication
   3727..4587    -  CDS            AmpR: β-lactamase; bla; confers resistance to ampicillin, carbenicillin, and related antibiotics
   4588..4692    -  promoter       AmpR promoter: bla
   4751..4803    -  misc_feature   bom (fragment): basis of mobility region from pBR322
   4958..5337    +  enhancer       CMV enhancer: human cytomegalovirus immediate early enhancer
   5338..5541    +  promoter       CMV promoter: human cytomegalovirus (CMV) immediate early promoter
   5543..5562    +  promoter       PLtetO-1 promoter (fragment): modified phage lambda PL promoter with tet operator sites (Lutz and Bujard, 1997)
   5564..5583    +  promoter       PLtetO-1 promoter (fragment): modified phage lambda PL promoter with tet operator sites (Lutz and Bujard, 1997)
   5591..5624    +  promoter       TRE3GV promoter (fragment): 3rd-generation Tet-responsive promoter that can be activated by binding of Tet-On® 3G, optimized for retroviral and lentiviral vectors
>Addgene plasmid #63092 | Frt-hspB1 | addgene full sequence | sequence record 106940 | Addgene Assembled Sequence
TCGAGAAGCATGACCGAGCGCCGCGTCCCCTTCTCGCTCCTGCGGGGCCCCAGCTGGGACCCCTTCCGCG
ACTGGTACCCGCATAGCCGCCTCTTCGACCAGGCCTTCGGGCTGCCCCGGCTGCCGGAGGAGTGGTCGCA
GTGGTTAGGCGGCAGCAGCTGGCCAGGCTACGTGCGCCCCCTGCCCCCCGCCGCCATCGAGAGCCCCGCA
GTGGCCGCGCCCGCCTACAGCCGCGCGCTCAGCCGGCAACTCAGCAGC
[264 nt withheld, positions 259-522]
CTAGCCACGCAGTCCAACGAGATCACCATCCCAGTCACCTTCGAGTCGCGGGCCCAGCTTGGGGGCCCAG
AAGCTGCAAAATCCGATGAGACTGCCGCCAAGTAAACGCGCCAAAATCGAGTCTAGAGGGCCCGTTTAAA
CCCGCTGATCAGCCTCGACTGTGCCTTCTAGTTGCCAGCCATCTGTTGTTTGCCCCTCCCCCGTGCCTTC
CTTGACCCTGGAAGGTGCCACTCCCACTGTCCTTTCCTAATAAAATGAGGAAATTGCATCGCATTGTCTG
AGTAGGTGTCATTCTATTCTGGGGGGTGGGGTGGGGCAGGACAGCAAGGGGGAGGATTGGGAAGACAATA
GCAGGCATGCTGGGGATGCGGTGGGCTCTATGGCTTCTGAGGCGGAAAGAACCAGCTGGGGCTCTAGGGG
GTATCCCC
[124 nt withheld, positions 951-1074]
C
[91 nt withheld, positions 1076-1166]
AGGGTGATGGTTCACGTACCTAGAAGTTCCTATTCCGAAGTTCCTATTCTCTAGAAAGTATAGGAACTTC
CTTGGCCAAAAAGCCTGAACTCACCGCGACGTCTGTCGAGAAGTTTCTGATCGAAAAGTTCGACAGCGTC
TCCGACCTGATGCAGCTCTCGGAGGGCGAAGAATCTCGTGCTTTCAGCTTCGATGTAGGAGGGCGTGGAT
ATGTCCTGCGGGTAAATAGCTGCGCCGATGGTTTCTACAAAGATCGTTATGTTTATCGGCACTTTGCATC
GGCCGCGCTCCCGATTCCGGAAGTGCTTGACATTGGGGAATTCAGCGAGAGCCTGACCTATTGCATCTCC
CGCCGTGCACAGGGTGTCACGTTGCAAGACCTGCCTGAAACCGAACTGCCCGCTGTTCTGCAGCCGGTCG
CGGAGGCCATGGATGCGATCGCTGCGGCCGATCTTAGCCAGACGAGCGGGTTCGGCCCATTCGGACCGCA
AGGAATCGGTCAATACACTACATGGCGTGATTTCATATGCGCGATTGCTGATCCCCATGTGTATCACTGG
CAAACTGTGATGGACGACACCGTCAGTGCGTCCGTCGCGCAGGCTCTCGATGAGCTGATGCTTTGGGCCG
AGGACTGCCCCGAAGTCCGGCACCTCGTGCACGCGGATTTCGGCTCCAACAATGTCCTGACGGACAATGG
CCGCATAACAGCGGTCATTGACTGGAGCGAGGCGATGTTCGGGGATTCCCAATACGAGGTCGCCAACATC
TTCTTCTGGAGGCCGTGGTTGGCTTGTATGGAGCAGCAGACGCGCTACTTCGAGCGGAGGCATCCGGAGC
TTGCAGGATCGCCGCGGCTCCGGGCGTATATGCTCCGCATTGGTCTTGACCAACTCTATCAGAGCTTGGT
TGACGGCAATTTCGATGATGCAGCTTGGGCGCAGGGTCGATGCGACGCAATCGTCCGATCCGGAGCCGGG
ACTGTCGGGCGTACACAAATCGCCCGCAGAAGCGCGGCCGTCTGGACCGATGGCTGTGTAGAAGTACTCG
CCGATAGTGGAAACCGACGCCCCAGCACTCGTCCGAGGGCAAAGGAATAGCACGTACTACGAGATTTCGA
TTCCACCGCCGCCTTCTATGAAAGGTTGGGCTTCGGAATCGTTTTCCGGGACGCCGGCTGGATGATCCTC
CAGCGCGGGGATCTCATGCTGGAGTTCTTCGCCCACCCCAACTTGTTTATTGCAGCTTATAATGGTTACA
AATAAAGCAATAGCATCACAAATTTCACAAATAAAGCATTTTTTTCACTGCATTCTAGTTGTGGTTTGTC
CAAACTCATCAATGTATCTTATCATGTCTGTATACCGTCGACCTCTAGCTAGAGCTTGGCGTAATCATGG
TCATAGCTGTTTCCTGTGTGAAATTGTTATCCGCTCACAATTCCACACAACATACGAGCCGGAAGCATAA
AGTGTAAAGCCTGGGGTGCCTAATGAGTGAGCTAACTCACATTAATTGCGTTGCGCTCACTGCCCGCTTT
CCAGTCGGGAAACCTGTCGTGCCAGCTGCATTAATGAATCGGCCAACGCGCGGGGAGAGGCGGTTTGCGT
ATTGGGCGCTCTTCCGCTTCCTCGCTCACTGACTCGCTGCGCTCGGTCGTTCGGCTGCGGCGAGCGGTAT
CAGCTCACTCAAAGGCGGTAATACGGTTATCCACAGAATCAGGGGATAACGCAGGAAAGAACATGTGAGC
AAAAGGCCAGCAAAAGGCCAGGAACCGTAAAAAGGCCGCGTTGCTGGCGTTTTTCCATAGGCTCCGCCCC
CCTGACGAGCATCACAAAAATCGACGCTCAAGTCAGAGGTGGCGAAACCCGACAGGACTATAAAGATACC
AGGCGTTTCCCCCTGGAAGCTCCCTCGTGCGCTCTCCTGTTCCGACCCTGCCGCTTACCGGATACCTGTC
CGCCTTTCTCCCTTCGGGAAGCGTGGCGCTTTCTCATAGCTCACGCTGTAGGTATCTCAGTTCGGTGTAG
GTCGTTCGCTCCAAGCTGGGCTGTGTGCACGAACCCCCCGTTCAGCCCGACCGCTGCGCCTTATCCGGTA
ACTATCGTCTTGAGTCCAACCCGGTAAGACACGACTTATCGCCACTGGCAGCAGCCACTGGTAACAGGAT
TAGCAGAGCGAGGTATGTAGGCGGTGCTACAGAGTTCTTGAAGTGGTGGCCTAACTACGGCTACACTAGA
AGAACAGTATTTGGTATCTGCGCTCTGCTGAAGCCAGTTACCTTCGGAAAAAGAGTTGGTAGCTCTTGAT
CCGGCAAACAAACCACCGCTGGTAGCGGTGGTTTTTTTGTTTGCAAGCAGCAGATTACGCGCAGAAAAAA
AGGATCTCAAGAAGATCCTTTGATCTTTTCTACGGGGTCTGACGCTCAGTGGAACGAAAACTCACGTTAA
GGGATTTTGGTCATGAGATTATCAAAAAGGATCTTCACCTAGATCCTTTTAAATTAAAAATGAAGTTTTA
AATCAATCTAAAGTATATATGAGTAAACTTGGTCTGACAGTTACCAATGCTTAATCAGTGAGGCACCTAT
CTCAGCGATCTGTCTATTTCGTTCATCCATAGTTGCCTGACTCCCCGTCGTGTAGATAACTACGATACGG
GAGGGCTTACCATCTGGCCCCAGTGCTGCAATGATACCGCGAGACCCACGCTCACCGGCTCCAGATTTAT
CAGCAATAAACCAGCCAGCCGGAAGGGCCGAGCGCAGAAGTGGTCCTGCAACTTTATCCGCCTCCATCCA
GTCTATTAATTGTTGCCGGGAAGCTAGAGTAAGTAGTTCGCCAGTTAATAGTTTGCGCAACGTTGTTGCC
ATTGCTACAGGCATCGTGGTGTCACGCTCGTCGTTTGGTATGGCTTCATTCAGCTCCGGTTCCCAACGAT
CAAGGCGAGTTACATGATCCCCCATGTTGTGCAAAAAAGCGGTTAGCTCCTTCGGTCCTCCGATCGTTGT
CAGAAGTAAGTTGGCCGCAGTGTTATCACTCATGGTTATGGCAGCACTGCATAATTCTCTTACTGTCATG
CCATCCGTAAGATGCTTTTCTGTGACTGGTGAGTACTCAACCAAGTCATTCTGAGAATAGTGTATGCGGC
GACCGAGTTGCTCTTGCCCGGCGTCAATACGGGATAATACCGCGCCACATAGCAGAACTTTAAAAGTGCT
CATCATTGGAAAACGTTCTTCGGGGCGAAAACTCTCAAGGATCTTACCGCTGTTGAGATCCAGTTCGATG
TAACCCACTCGTGCACCCAACTGATCTTCAGCATCTTTTACTTTCACCAGCGTTTCTGGGTGAGCAAAAA
CAGGAAGGCAAAATGCCGCAAAAAAGGGAATAAGGGCGACACGGAAATGTTGAATACTCATACTCTTCCT
TTTTCAATATTATTGAAGCATTTATCAGGGTTATTGTCTCATGAGCGGATACATATTTGAATGTATTTAG
AAAAATAAACAAATAGGGGTTCCGCGCACATTTCCCCGAAAAGTGCCACCTGACGTCGACGGATCGGGAG
ATCTCCCGATCCCCTATGGTGCACTCTCAGTACAATCTGCTCTGATGCCGCATAGTTAAGCCAGTATCTG
CTCCCTGCTTGTGTGTTGGAGGTCGCTGAGTAGTGCGCGAGCAAAATTTAAGCTACAACAAGGCAAGGCT
TGACCGACAATTGCATGAAGAATCTGCTTAGGGTTAGGCGTTTTGCGCTGCTTCGCGATGTACGGGCCAG
ATATACGCGTTGACATTGATTATTGACTAGTTATTAATAGTAATCAATTACGGGGTCATTAGTTCATAGC
CCATATATGGAGTTCCGCGTTACATAACTTACGGTAAATGGCCCGCCTGGCTGACCGCCCAACGACCCCC
GCCCATTGACGTCAATAATGACGTATGTTCCCATAGTAACGCCAATAGGGACTTTCCATTGACGTCAATG
GGTGGAGTATTTACGGTAAACTGCCCACTTGGCAGTACATCAAGTGTATCATATGCCAAGTACGCCCCCT
ATTGACGTCAATGACGGTAAATGGCCCGCCTGGCATTATGCCCAGTACATGACCTTATGGGACTTTCCTA
CTTGGCAGTACATCTACGTATTAGTCATCGCTATTACCATGGTGATGCGGTTTTGGCAGTACATCAATGG
GCGTGGATAGCGGTTTGACTCACGGGGATTTCCAAGTCTCCACCCCATTGACGTCAATGGGAGTTTGTTT
TGGCACCAAAATCAACGGGACTTTCCAAAATGTCGTAACAACTCCGCCCCATTGACGCAAATGGGCGGTA
GGCGTGTACGGTGGGAGGTCTATATAAGCAGAGCTCTCCCTATCAGTGATAGAGATCTCCCTATCAGTGA
TAGAGATCGTCGACGAGCTCGTTTAGTGAACCGTCAGATCGCCTGGAGACGCCATCCACGCTGTTTTGAC
CTCCATAGAAGACACCGGGACCGATCCAGCCTCCGGACTCTAGCGTTTAAACTTAAGCTTGGTACCGAGC
TCGGATCCAAAACC
