>Addgene plasmid #63092 | Frt-hspB1 | addgene partial sequence | sequence record 106936 | CMV-F 5'-CGCAAATGGGCGGTAGGCGTG-3'
TATCAGTGATAGAGATCTCCCTATCAGTGATAGAGATCGTCGACGAGCTCGTTTAGTGAACCGTCAGATC
GCCTGGAGACGCCATCCACGCTGTTTTGACCTCCATAGAAGACACCGGGACCGATCCAGCCTCCGGACTC
TAGCGTTTAAACTTAAGCTTGGTACCGAGCTCGGATCCAAAACCTCGAGAAGCATGACCGAGCGCCGCGT
CCCCTTCTCGCTCCTGCGGGGCCCCAGCTGGGACCCCTTCCGCGACTGGTACCCGCATAGCCGCCTCTTC
GACCAGGCCTTCGGGCTGCCCCGGCTGCCGGAGGAGTGGTCGCAGTGGTTAGGCGGCAGCAGCTGGCCAG
GCTACGTGCGCCCCCTGCCCCCCGCCGCCATCGAGAGCCCCGCAGTGGCCGCGCCCGCCTACAGCCGCGC
GCTCAGCCGGCAACTCAGCAGC
[264 nt withheld, positions 443-706]
CTAGCCACGCAGTCCAACGAGATCACCATCCCAGTCACCTTCGAGTCGCGGGCCCAGCTTGGGGGCCCAG
AAGCTGCAAAATCCGATGAGACTGCCGCCAAGTAAACGCGCCAAAATCGAGTCTAGAGGGCCCGTTTAAA
CCCGCTGATCAGCCTCGACTGTGCCTTCTAGTTGCCAGCCATCTGTTGTTTGCCCC
