>Addgene plasmid #63092 | Frt-hspB1 | addgene partial sequence | sequence record 107343 | BGH-rev 5'-TAGAAGGCACAGTCGAGG-3'
ACTCGATTTTGGCGCGTTTACTTGGCGGCAGTCTCATCGGATTTTGCAGCTTCTGGGCCCCCAAGCTGGG
CCCGCGACTCGAAGGTGACTGGGATGGTGATCTCGTTGGACTGCGTGGCTAG
[264 nt withheld, positions 123-386]
GCTGCTGAGTTGCCGGCTGAGCGCGCGGCTGTAGGCGGGCGCGGCCACTGCGGGGCTCTCGATGGCGGCG
GGGGGCAGGGGGCGCACGTAGCCTGGCCAGCTGCTGCCGCCTAACCACTGCGACCACTCCTCCGGCAGCC
GGGGCAGCCCGAAGGCCTGGTCGAAGAGGCGGCTATGCGGGTACCAGTCGCGGAAGGGGTCCCAGCTGGG
GCCCCGCAGGAGCGAGAAGGGGACGCGGCGCTCGGTCATGCTTCTCGAGGTTTTGGATCCGAGCTCGGTA
CCAAGCTTAAGTTTAAACGCTAGAGTCCGGAGGCTGGATCGGTCCCGGTGTCTTCTATGGAGGTCAAAAC
AGCGTGGATGGCGTCTCCAGGCGATCTGACGGTTCACTAAACGAGCTCGTCGACGATCTCTATCACTGAT
AGGGAGATCTCTATCACTGATA
